Addgene plasmid #87192: px330-MRPsg4
Purpose: disruption of human RMRP gene via CRISPR-Cas9, guide 4
Depositing lab: Thomas Cech. Depositing organization: University of Colorado, Boulder. Publication: Targeted CRISPR disruption reveals a role for RNase MRP RNA in human preribosomal RNA processing. Goldfarb KC, Cech TR. Genes Dev. 2017 Jan 1;31(1):59-71. doi: 10.1101/gad.286963.116. Epub 2017 Jan 23. PubMed 28115465.
Backbone
  Vector backbone: pUC ori vector
  Vector type: Mammalian Expression, CRISPR
Growth in bacteria
  Bacterial resistance: Ampicillin, 100 μg/mL
  Growth temperature: 37°C
  Growth strain: DH5alpha
  Copy number: High Copy
Gene/Insert
  Gene/Insert name: human MRP RNA CRISPR guide #4
  gRNA/shRNA sequence: GTCCGCGCACCAACCACACG
  Species: H. sapiens (human)
  Insert size (bp): 20
  Entrez Gene: RMRP (a.k.a. CHH, NME1, RMRPR, RRP2)
  Promoter: human U6
  Cloning method: Restriction Enzyme; 5′ cloning site BbsI (destroyed during cloning); 3′ cloning site BbsI (destroyed during cloning)
  Sequencing primers: 5′ GACTATCATATGCTTACCGT; 3′ CGTAAGTTATGTAACGGGTACCT
Terms and licenses: Academic/Nonprofit Terms; Industry Terms: Not Available to Industry
How to cite: px330-MRPsg4 was a gift from Thomas Cech (Addgene plasmid # 87192 ; http://n2t.net/addgene:87192 ; RRID:Addgene_87192)
