[The description below was written by a language model from this plasmid's Addgene catalogue record and pLannotate feature annotations shown in this document.]
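Description:
px330-MRPsg4 is an all-in-one mammalian CRISPR-Cas9 expression plasmid of about 8.5 kb, built on a pX330-type backbone. It carries the fourth of a series of guide RNAs designed to disrupt the human RMRP gene, which encodes the RNA component of RNase MRP. It is propagated in E. coli as a high-copy plasmid through a pUC/ColE1-type origin and selected with ampicillin via the β-lactamase gene. The annotation also finds an M13/f1-type phage origin and short pBR322-derived bom and rop fragments, which are backbone remnants rather than functional elements.

The plasmid contains two expression units in tandem. In the first, a human U6 RNA polymerase III promoter drives a single guide RNA. This consists of the 20-nt RMRP-targeting spacer, inserted between BbsI sites that were destroyed during cloning, fused to the Streptococcus pyogenes gRNA scaffold. A partial second scaffold annotation follows it. In the second unit, a hybrid promoter made of the CMV enhancer, the chicken β-actin promoter and a hybrid intron drives S. pyogenes Cas9. The tool annotates Cas9 as contiguous N- and C-terminal portions that together form one continuous coding region. This ends in a nucleoplasmin bipartite nuclear localization signal and is followed by a bGH polyadenylation signal. A single AAV2 ITR is annotated downstream of the cassette, and with only one ITR detected the plasmid is not evidently a packaging-ready AAV vector.

Transfecting human cells with this plasmid supplies both the nuclease and the guide, directing cleavage at the RMRP locus. According to the record, it was used for targeted disruption of MRP RNA to study its role in preribosomal RNA processing.
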