Features (pLannotate 1.2.2; 18 found; start..end, strand, type, name):
      1..241     +  promoter       U6 promoter: RNA polymerase III promoter for human U6 snRNA
    270..345     +  misc_RNA       gRNA scaffold: guide RNA scaffold for the Streptococcus pyogenes CRISPR/Cas9 system
    352..395     +  misc_RNA       gRNA scaffold (fragment): guide RNA scaffold for the Streptococcus pyogenes CRISPR/Cas9 system
    442..727     +  enhancer       CMV enhancer: human cytomegalovirus immediate early enhancer; contains an 18-bp deletion relative to the standard CMV enhancer
    729..1006    +  promoter       chicken β-actin promoter: No description available
   1007..1235    +  intron         hybrid intron: hybrid between chicken β-actin (CBA) and minute virus of mice (MMV) introns (Gray et al., 2011)
   1373..2974    +  CDS            Cas9(N): N-terminal portion of Streptococcus pyogenes Cas9 (Zetsche et al., 2015)
   2975..5473    +  CDS            Cas9(C): C-terminal portion of Streptococcus pyogenes Cas9 (Zetsche et al., 2015)
   5474..5521    +  CDS            nucleoplasmin NLS: bipartite nuclear localization signal from nucleoplasmin
   5555..5666    +  polyA_signal   bGH poly(A) signal: bovine growth hormone polyadenylation signal
   5771..5911    +  repeat_region  AAV2 ITR: inverted terminal repeat of adeno-associated virus serotype 2 inverted
   5916..5967    -  misc_feature   bom (fragment): basis of mobility region from pBR322
   5986..6366    +  rep_origin     M13 ori (sequence partly withheld): M13 bacteriophage origin of replication; arrow indicates direction of (+) strand synthesis
   6442..6491    -  misc_feature   bom (fragment): basis of mobility region from pBR322
   6593..6628    -  CDS            rop (fragment): Rop protein, which maintains plasmids at low copy number; rop
   6723..6827    +  promoter       AmpR promoter: bla
   6828..7688    +  CDS            AmpR: β-lactamase; bla; confers resistance to ampicillin, carbenicillin, and related antibiotics
   7859..8447    +  rep_origin     ori: high-copy-number ColE1/pMB1/pBR322/pUC origin of replication
>Addgene plasmid #87192 | px330-MRPsg4 | depositor full sequence | sequence record 170188 | px330-MRPsg4 sequence 8508 bps
GAGGGCCTATTTCCCATGATTCCTTCATATTTGCATATACGATACAAGGCTGTTAGAGAGATAATTGGAA
TTAATTTGACTGTAAACACAAAGATATTAGTACAAAATACGTGACGTAGAAAGTAATAATTTCTTGGGTA
GTTTGCAGTTTTAAAATTATGTTTTAAAATGGACTATCATATGCTTACCGTAACTTGAAAGTATTTCGAT
TTCTTGGCTTTATATATCTTGTGGAAAGGACGAAACACCGTCCGCGCACCAACCACACGGTTTTAGAGCT
AGAAATAGCAAGTTAAAATAAGGCTAGTCCGTTATCAACTTGAAAAAGTGGCACCGAGTCGGTGCTTTTT
TGTTTTAGAGCTAGAAATAGCAAGTTAAAATAAGGCTAGTCCGTTTTTAGCGCGTGCGCCAATTCTGCAG
ACAAATGGCTCTAGAGGTACCCGTTACATAACTTACGGTAAATGGCCCGCCTGGCTGACCGCCCAACGAC
CCCCGCCCATTGACGTCAATAGTAACGCCAATAGGGACTTTCCATTGACGTCAATGGGTGGAGTATTTAC
GGTAAACTGCCCACTTGGCAGTACATCAAGTGTATCATATGCCAAGTACGCCCCCTATTGACGTCAATGA
CGGTAAATGGCCCGCCTGGCATTGTGCCCAGTACATGACCTTATGGGACTTTCCTACTTGGCAGTACATC
TACGTATTAGTCATCGCTATTACCATGGTCGAGGTGAGCCCCACGTTCTGCTTCACTCTCCCCATCTCCC
CCCCCTCCCCACCCCCAATTTTGTATTTATTTATTTTTTAATTATTTTGTGCAGCGATGGGGGCGGGGGG
GGGGGGGGGGCGCGCGCCAGGCGGGGCGGGGCGGGGCGAGGGGCGGGGCGGGGCGAGGCGGAGAGGTGCG
GCGGCAGCCAATCAGAGCGGCGCGCTCCGAAAGTTTCCTTTTATGGCGAGGCGGCGGCGGCGGCGGCCCT
ATAAAAAGCGAAGCGCGCGGCGGGCGGGAGTCGCTGCGACGCTGCCTTCGCCCCGTGCCCCGCTCCGCCG
CCGCCTCGCGCCGCCCGCCCCGGCTCTGACTGACCGCGTTACTCCCACAGGTGAGCGGGCGGGACGGCCC
TTCTCCTCCGGGCTGTAATTAGCTGAGCAAGAGGTAAGGGTTTAAGGGATGGTTGGTTGGTGGGGTATTA
ATGTTTAATTACCTGGAGCACCTGCCTGAAATCACTTTTTTTCAGGTTGGACCGGTGCCACCATGGACTA
TAAGGACCACGACGGAGACTACAAGGATCATGATATTGATTACAAAGACGATGACGATAAGATGGCCCCA
AAGAAGAAGCGGAAGGTCGGTATCCACGGAGTCCCAGCAGCCGACAAGAAGTACAGCATCGGCCTGGACA
TCGGCACCAACTCTGTGGGCTGGGCCGTGATCACCGACGAGTACAAGGTGCCCAGCAAGAAATTCAAGGT
GCTGGGCAACACCGACCGGCACAGCATCAAGAAGAACCTGATCGGAGCCCTGCTGTTCGACAGCGGCGAA
ACAGCCGAGGCCACCCGGCTGAAGAGAACCGCCAGAAGAAGATACACCAGACGGAAGAACCGGATCTGCT
ATCTGCAAGAGATCTTCAGCAACGAGATGGCCAAGGTGGACGACAGCTTCTTCCACAGACTGGAAGAGTC
CTTCCTGGTGGAAGAGGATAAGAAGCACGAGCGGCACCCCATCTTCGGCAACATCGTGGACGAGGTGGCC
TACCACGAGAAGTACCCCACCATCTACCACCTGAGAAAGAAACTGGTGGACAGCACCGACAAGGCCGACC
TGCGGCTGATCTATCTGGCCCTGGCCCACATGATCAAGTTCCGGGGCCACTTCCTGATCGAGGGCGACCT
GAACCCCGACAACAGCGACGTGGACAAGCTGTTCATCCAGCTGGTGCAGACCTACAACCAGCTGTTCGAG
GAAAACCCCATCAACGCCAGCGGCGTGGACGCCAAGGCCATCCTGTCTGCCAGACTGAGCAAGAGCAGAC
GGCTGGAAAATCTGATCGCCCAGCTGCCCGGCGAGAAGAAGAATGGCCTGTTCGGAAACCTGATTGCCCT
GAGCCTGGGCCTGACCCCCAACTTCAAGAGCAACTTCGACCTGGCCGAGGATGCCAAACTGCAGCTGAGC
AAGGACACCTACGACGACGACCTGGACAACCTGCTGGCCCAGATCGGCGACCAGTACGCCGACCTGTTTC
TGGCCGCCAAGAACCTGTCCGACGCCATCCTGCTGAGCGACATCCTGAGAGTGAACACCGAGATCACCAA
GGCCCCCCTGAGCGCCTCTATGATCAAGAGATACGACGAGCACCACCAGGACCTGACCCTGCTGAAAGCT
CTCGTGCGGCAGCAGCTGCCTGAGAAGTACAAAGAGATTTTCTTCGACCAGAGCAAGAACGGCTACGCCG
GCTACATTGACGGCGGAGCCAGCCAGGAAGAGTTCTACAAGTTCATCAAGCCCATCCTGGAAAAGATGGA
CGGCACCGAGGAACTGCTCGTGAAGCTGAACAGAGAGGACCTGCTGCGGAAGCAGCGGACCTTCGACAAC
GGCAGCATCCCCCACCAGATCCACCTGGGAGAGCTGCACGCCATTCTGCGGCGGCAGGAAGATTTTTACC
CATTCCTGAAGGACAACCGGGAAAAGATCGAGAAGATCCTGACCTTCCGCATCCCCTACTACGTGGGCCC
TCTGGCCAGGGGAAACAGCAGATTCGCCTGGATGACCAGAAAGAGCGAGGAAACCATCACCCCCTGGAAC
TTCGAGGAAGTGGTGGACAAGGGCGCTTCCGCCCAGAGCTTCATCGAGCGGATGACCAACTTCGATAAGA
ACCTGCCCAACGAGAAGGTGCTGCCCAAGCACAGCCTGCTGTACGAGTACTTCACCGTGTATAACGAGCT
GACCAAAGTGAAATACGTGACCGAGGGAATGAGAAAGCCCGCCTTCCTGAGCGGCGAGCAGAAAAAGGCC
ATCGTGGACCTGCTGTTCAAGACCAACCGGAAAGTGACCGTGAAGCAGCTGAAAGAGGACTACTTCAAGA
AAATCGAGTGCTTCGACTCCGTGGAAATCTCCGGCGTGGAAGATCGGTTCAACGCCTCCCTGGGCACATA
CCACGATCTGCTGAAAATTATCAAGGACAAGGACTTCCTGGACAATGAGGAAAACGAGGACATTCTGGAA
GATATCGTGCTGACCCTGACACTGTTTGAGGACAGAGAGATGATCGAGGAACGGCTGAAAACCTATGCCC
ACCTGTTCGACGACAAAGTGATGAAGCAGCTGAAGCGGCGGAGATACACCGGCTGGGGCAGGCTGAGCCG
GAAGCTGATCAACGGCATCCGGGACAAGCAGTCCGGCAAGACAATCCTGGATTTCCTGAAGTCCGACGGC
TTCGCCAACAGAAACTTCATGCAGCTGATCCACGACGACAGCCTGACCTTTAAAGAGGACATCCAGAAAG
CCCAGGTGTCCGGCCAGGGCGATAGCCTGCACGAGCACATTGCCAATCTGGCCGGCAGCCCCGCCATTAA
GAAGGGCATCCTGCAGACAGTGAAGGTGGTGGACGAGCTCGTGAAAGTGATGGGCCGGCACAAGCCCGAG
AACATCGTGATCGAAATGGCCAGAGAGAACCAGACCACCCAGAAGGGACAGAAGAACAGCCGCGAGAGAA
TGAAGCGGATCGAAGAGGGCATCAAAGAGCTGGGCAGCCAGATCCTGAAAGAACACCCCGTGGAAAACAC
CCAGCTGCAGAACGAGAAGCTGTACCTGTACTACCTGCAGAATGGGCGGGATATGTACGTGGACCAGGAA
CTGGACATCAACCGGCTGTCCGACTACGATGTGGACCATATCGTGCCTCAGAGCTTTCTGAAGGACGACT
CCATCGACAACAAGGTGCTGACCAGAAGCGACAAGAACCGGGGCAAGAGCGACAACGTGCCCTCCGAAGA
GGTCGTGAAGAAGATGAAGAACTACTGGCGGCAGCTGCTGAACGCCAAGCTGATTACCCAGAGAAAGTTC
GACAATCTGACCAAGGCCGAGAGAGGCGGCCTGAGCGAACTGGATAAGGCCGGCTTCATCAAGAGACAGC
TGGTGGAAACCCGGCAGATCACAAAGCACGTGGCACAGATCCTGGACTCCCGGATGAACACTAAGTACGA
CGAGAATGACAAGCTGATCCGGGAAGTGAAAGTGATCACCCTGAAGTCCAAGCTGGTGTCCGATTTCCGG
AAGGATTTCCAGTTTTACAAAGTGCGCGAGATCAACAACTACCACCACGCCCACGACGCCTACCTGAACG
CCGTCGTGGGAACCGCCCTGATCAAAAAGTACCCTAAGCTGGAAAGCGAGTTCGTGTACGGCGACTACAA
GGTGTACGACGTGCGGAAGATGATCGCCAAGAGCGAGCAGGAAATCGGCAAGGCTACCGCCAAGTACTTC
TTCTACAGCAACATCATGAACTTTTTCAAGACCGAGATTACCCTGGCCAACGGCGAGATCCGGAAGCGGC
CTCTGATCGAGACAAACGGCGAAACCGGGGAGATCGTGTGGGATAAGGGCCGGGATTTTGCCACCGTGCG
GAAAGTGCTGAGCATGCCCCAAGTGAATATCGTGAAAAAGACCGAGGTGCAGACAGGCGGCTTCAGCAAA
GAGTCTATCCTGCCCAAGAGGAACAGCGATAAGCTGATCGCCAGAAAGAAGGACTGGGACCCTAAGAAGT
ACGGCGGCTTCGACAGCCCCACCGTGGCCTATTCTGTGCTGGTGGTGGCCAAAGTGGAAAAGGGCAAGTC
CAAGAAACTGAAGAGTGTGAAAGAGCTGCTGGGGATCACCATCATGGAAAGAAGCAGCTTCGAGAAGAAT
CCCATCGACTTTCTGGAAGCCAAGGGCTACAAAGAAGTGAAAAAGGACCTGATCATCAAGCTGCCTAAGT
ACTCCCTGTTCGAGCTGGAAAACGGCCGGAAGAGAATGCTGGCCTCTGCCGGCGAACTGCAGAAGGGAAA
CGAACTGGCCCTGCCCTCCAAATATGTGAACTTCCTGTACCTGGCCAGCCACTATGAGAAGCTGAAGGGC
TCCCCCGAGGATAATGAGCAGAAACAGCTGTTTGTGGAACAGCACAAGCACTACCTGGACGAGATCATCG
AGCAGATCAGCGAGTTCTCCAAGAGAGTGATCCTGGCCGACGCTAATCTGGACAAAGTGCTGTCCGCCTA
CAACAAGCACCGGGATAAGCCCATCAGAGAGCAGGCCGAGAATATCATCCACCTGTTTACCCTGACCAAT
CTGGGAGCCCCTGCCGCCTTCAAGTACTTTGACACCACCATCGACCGGAAGAGGTACACCAGCACCAAAG
AGGTGCTGGACGCCACCCTGATCCACCAGAGCATCACCGGCCTGTACGAGACACGGATCGACCTGTCTCA
GCTGGGAGGCGACAAAAGGCCGGCGGCCACGAAAAAGGCCGGCCAGGCAAAAAAGAAAAAGTAAGAATTC
CTAGAGCTCGCTGATCAGCCTCGACTGTGCCTTCTAGTTGCCAGCCATCTGTTGTTTGCCCCTCCCCCGT
GCCTTCCTTGACCCTGGAAGGTGCCACTCCCACTGTCCTTTCCTAATAAAATGAGGAAATTGCATCGCAT
TGTCTGAGTAGGTGTCATTCTATTCTGGGGGGTGGGGTGGGGCAGGACAGCAAGGGGGAGGATTGGGAAG
AGAATAGCAGGCATGCTGGGGAGCGGCCGCAGGAACCCCTAGTGATGGAGTTGGCCACTCCCTCTCTGCG
CGCTCGCTCGCTCACTGAGGCCGGGCGACCAAAGGTCGCCCGACGCCCGGGCTTTGCCCGGGCGGCCTCA
GTGAGCGAGCGAGCGCGCAGCTGCCTGCAGGGGCGCCTGATGCGGTATTTTCTCCTTACGCATCTGTGCG
GTATTTCACACCGCATA
[142 nt withheld, positions 5968-6109]
C
[141 nt withheld, positions 6111-6251]
CCTTTGACGTTGGAGTCCACGTTCTTT
[37 nt withheld, positions 6279-6315]
ACCCTATCTCGGGCTATTCTTTTGATTTATAAGGGATTTTGCCGATTTCGGCCTATTGGTTAAAAAATGA
GCTGATTTAACAAAAATTTAACGCGAATTTTAACAAAATATTAACGTTTACAATTTTATGGTGCACTCTC
AGTACAATCTGCTCTGATGCCGCATAGTTAAGCCAGCCCCGACACCCGCCAACACCCGCTGACGCGCCCT
GACGGGCTTGTCTGCTCCCGGCATCCGCTTACAGACAAGCTGTGACCGTCTCCGGGAGCTGCATGTGTCA
GAGGTTTTCACCGTCATCACCGAAACGCGCGAGACGAAAGGGCCTCGTGATACGCCTATTTTTATAGGTT
AATGTCATGATAATAATGGTTTCTTAGACGTCAGGTGGCACTTTTCGGGGAAATGTGCGCGGAACCCCTA
TTTGTTTATTTTTCTAAATACATTCAAATATGTATCCGCTCATGAGACAATAACCCTGATAAATGCTTCA
ATAATATTGAAAAAGGAAGAGTATGAGTATTCAACATTTCCGTGTCGCCCTTATTCCCTTTTTTGCGGCA
TTTTGCCTTCCTGTTTTTGCTCACCCAGAAACGCTGGTGAAAGTAAAAGATGCTGAAGATCAGTTGGGTG
CACGAGTGGGTTACATCGAACTGGATCTCAACAGCGGTAAGATCCTTGAGAGTTTTCGCCCCGAAGAACG
TTTTCCAATGATGAGCACTTTTAAAGTTCTGCTATGTGGCGCGGTATTATCCCGTATTGACGCCGGGCAA
GAGCAACTCGGTCGCCGCATACACTATTCTCAGAATGACTTGGTTGAGTACTCACCAGTCACAGAAAAGC
ATCTTACGGATGGCATGACAGTAAGAGAATTATGCAGTGCTGCCATAACCATGAGTGATAACACTGCGGC
CAACTTACTTCTGACAACGATCGGAGGACCGAAGGAGCTAACCGCTTTTTTGCACAACATGGGGGATCAT
GTAACTCGCCTTGATCGTTGGGAACCGGAGCTGAATGAAGCCATACCAAACGACGAGCGTGACACCACGA
TGCCTGTAGCAATGGCAACAACGTTGCGCAAACTATTAACTGGCGAACTACTTACTCTAGCTTCCCGGCA
ACAATTAATAGACTGGATGGAGGCGGATAAAGTTGCAGGACCACTTCTGCGCTCGGCCCTTCCGGCTGGC
TGGTTTATTGCTGATAAATCTGGAGCCGGTGAGCGTGGAAGCCGCGGTATCATTGCAGCACTGGGGCCAG
ATGGTAAGCCCTCCCGTATCGTAGTTATCTACACGACGGGGAGTCAGGCAACTATGGATGAACGAAATAG
ACAGATCGCTGAGATAGGTGCCTCACTGATTAAGCATTGGTAACTGTCAGACCAAGTTTACTCATATATA
CTTTAGATTGATTTAAAACTTCATTTTTAATTTAAAAGGATCTAGGTGAAGATCCTTTTTGATAATCTCA
TGACCAAAATCCCTTAACGTGAGTTTTCGTTCCACTGAGCGTCAGACCCCGTAGAAAAGATCAAAGGATC
TTCTTGAGATCCTTTTTTTCTGCGCGTAATCTGCTGCTTGCAAACAAAAAAACCACCGCTACCAGCGGTG
GTTTGTTTGCCGGATCAAGAGCTACCAACTCTTTTTCCGAAGGTAACTGGCTTCAGCAGAGCGCAGATAC
CAAATACTGTCCTTCTAGTGTAGCCGTAGTTAGGCCACCACTTCAAGAACTCTGTAGCACCGCCTACATA
CCTCGCTCTGCTAATCCTGTTACCAGTGGCTGCTGCCAGTGGCGATAAGTCGTGTCTTACCGGGTTGGAC
TCAAGACGATAGTTACCGGATAAGGCGCAGCGGTCGGGCTGAACGGGGGGTTCGTGCACACAGCCCAGCT
TGGAGCGAACGACCTACACCGAACTGAGATACCTACAGCGTGAGCTATGAGAAAGCGCCACGCTTCCCGA
AGGGAGAAAGGCGGACAGGTATCCGGTAAGCGGCAGGGTCGGAACAGGAGAGCGCACGAGGGAGCTTCCA
GGGGGAAACGCCTGGTATCTTTATAGTCCTGTCGGGTTTCGCCACCTCTGACTTGAGCGTCGATTTTTGT
GATGCTCGTCAGGGGGGCGGAGCCTATGGAAAAACGCCAGCAACGCGGCCTTTTTACGGTTCCTGGCCTT
TTGCTGGCCTTTTGCTCACATGT
