>Addgene plasmid #87192 | px330-MRPsg4 | depositor partial sequence | sequence record 170163 | hU6 promoter
TTTCCCATGATTCCTTCATATTTGCATATACGATACAAGGCTGTTAGAGAGATAATTGGAATTAATTTGA
CTGTAAACACAAAGATATTAGTACAAAATACGTGACGTAGAAAGTAATAATTTCTTGGGTAGTTTGCAGT
TTTAAAATTATGTTTTAAAATGGACTATCATATGCTTACCGTAACTTGAAAGTATTTCGATTTCTTGGCT
TTATATATCTT
