>Addgene plasmid #87192 | px330-MRPsg4 | depositor partial sequence | sequence record 170164 | full length sgRNA
GTGGAAAGGACGAAACACCGTCCGCGCACCAACCACACGGTTTTAGAGCTAGAAATAGCAAGTTAAAATA
AGGCTAGTCCGTTATCAACTTGAAAAAGTGGCACCGAGTCGGTGCT
