>Addgene plasmid #87192 | px330-MRPsg4 | addgene partial sequence | sequence record 173907 | Addgene partial NGS Result
GGGCGGGGCGGGGCGAGGCGGAGAGGTGCGGCGGCAGCCAATCAGAGCGGCGCGCTCCGAAAGTTTCCTT
TTATGGCGAGGCGGCGGCGGCGGCGGCCCTATAAAAAGCGAAGCGCGCGGCGGGCGGGAGTCGCTGCGCG
CTGCCTTCGCCCCGTGCCCCGCTCCGCCGCCGCCTCGCGCCGCCCGCCCCGGCTCTGACTGACCGCGTTA
CTCCCACAGGTGAGCGGGCGGGACGGCCCTTCTCCTCCGGGCTGTAATTAGCTGAGCAAGAGGTAAGGGT
TTAAGGGATGGTTGGTTGGTGGGGTATTAATGTTTAATTACCTGGAGCACCTGCCTGAAATCACTTTTTT
TCAGGTTGGACCGGTGCCACCATGGACTATAAGGACCACGACGGAGACTACAAGGATCATGATATTGATT
ACAAAGACGATGACGATAAGATGGCCCCAAAGAAGAAGCGGAAGGTCGGTATCCACGGAGTCCCAGCAGC
CGACAAGAAGTACAGCATCGGCCTGGACATCGGCACCAACTCTGTGGGCTGGGCCGTGATCACCGACGAG
TACAAGGTGCCCAGCAAGAAATTCAAGGTGCTGGGCAACACCGACCGGCACAGCATCAAGAAGAACCTGA
TCGGAGCCCTGCTGTTCGACAGCGGCGAAACAGCCGAGGCCACCCGGCTGAAGAGAACCGCCAGAAGAAG
ATACACCAGACGGAAGAACCGGATCTGCTATCTGCAAGAGATCTTCAGCAACGAGATGGCCAAGGTGGAC
GACAGCTTCTTCCACAGACTGGAAGAGTCCTTCCTGGTGGAAGAGGATAAGAAGCACGAGCGGCACCCCA
TCTTCGGCAACATCGTGGACGAGGTGGCCTACCACGAGAAGTACCCCACCATCTACCACCTGAGAAAGAA
ACTGGTGGACAGCACCGACAAGGCCGACCTGCGGCTGATCTATCTGGCCCTGGCCCACATGATCAAGTTC
CGGGGCCACTTCCTGATCGAGGGCGACCTGAACCCCGACAACAGCGACGTGGACAAGCTGTTCATCCAGC
TGGTGCAGACCTACAACCAGCTGTTCGAGGAAAACCCCATCAACGCCAGCGGCGTGGACGCCAAGGCCAT
CCTGTCTGCCAGACTGAGCAAGAGCAGACGGCTGGAAAATCTGATCGCCCAGCTGCCCGGCGAGAAGAAG
AATGGCCTGTTCGGAAACCTGATTGCCCTGAGCCTGGGCCTGACCCCCAACTTCAAGAGCAACTTCGACC
TGGCCGAGGATGCCAAACTGCAGCTGAGCAAGGACACCTACGACGACGACCTGGACAACCTGCTGGCCCA
GATCGGCGACCAGTACGCCGACCTGTTTCTGGCCGCCAAGAACCTGTCCGACGCCATCCTGCTGAGCGAC
ATCCTGAGAGTGAACACCGAGATCACCAAGGCCCCCCTGAGCGCCTCTATGATCAAGAGATACGACGAGC
ACCACCAGGACCTGACCCTGCTGAAAGCTCTCGTGCGGCAGCAGCTGCCTGAGAAGTACAAAGAGATTTT
CTTCGACCAGAGCAAGAACGGCTACGCCGGCTACATTGACGGCGGAGCCAGCCAGGAAGAGTTCTACAAG
TTCATCAAGCCCATCCTGGAAAAGATGGACGGCACCGAGGAACTGCTCGTGAAGCTGAACAGAGAGGACC
TGCTGCGGAAGCAGCGGACCTTCGACAACGGCAGCATCCCCCACCAGATCCACCTGGGAGAGCTGCACGC
CATTCTGCGGCGGCAGGAAGATTTTTACCCATTCCTGAAGGACAACCGGGAAAAGATCGAGAAGATCCTG
ACCTTCCGCATCCCCTACTACGTGGGCCCTCTGGCCAGGGGAAACAGCAGATTCGCCTGGATGACCAGAA
AGAGCGAGGAAACCATCACCCCCTGGAACTTCGAGGAAGTGGTGGACAAGGGCGCTTCCGCCCAGAGCTT
CATCGAGCGGATGACCAACTTCGATAAGAACCTGCCCAACGAGAAGGTGCTGCCCAAGCACAGCCTGCTG
TACGAGTACTTCACCGTGTATAACGAGCTGACCAAAGTGAAATACGTGACCGAGGGAATGAGAAAGCCCG
CCTTCCTGAGCGGCGAGCAGAAAAAGGCCATCGTGGACCTGCTGTTCAAGACCAACCGGAAAGTGACCGT
GAAGCAGCTGAAAGAGGACTACTTCAAGAAAATCGAGTGCTTCGACTCCGTGGAAATCTCCGGCGTGGAA
GATCGGTTCAACGCCTCCCTGGGCACATACCACGATCTGCTGAAAATTATCAAGGACAAGGACTTCCTGG
ACAATGAGGAAAACGAGGACATTCTGGAAGATATCGTGCTGACCCTGACACTGTTTGAGGACAGAGAGAT
GATCGAGGAACGGCTGAAAACCTATGCCCACCTGTTCGACGACAAAGTGATGAAGCAGCTGAAGCGGCGG
AGATACACCGGCTGGGGCAGGCTGAGCCGGAAGCTGATCAACGGCATCCGGGACAAGCAGTCCGGCAAGA
CAATCCTGGATTTCCTGAAGTCCGACGGCTTCGCCAACAGAAACTTCATGCAGCTGATCCACGACGACAG
CCTGACCTTTAAAGAGGACATCCAGAAAGCCCAGGTGTCCGGCCAGGGCGATAGCCTGCACGAGCACATT
GCCAATCTGGCCGGCAGCCCCGCCATTAAGAAGGGCATCCTGCAGACAGTGAAGGTGGTGGACGAGCTCG
TGAAAGTGATGGGCCGGCACAAGCCCGAGAACATCGTGATCGAAATGGCCAGAGAGAACCAGACCACCCA
GAAGGGACAGAAGAACAGCCGCGAGAGAATGAAGCGGATCGAAGAGGGCATCAAAGAGCTGGGCAGCCAG
ATCCTGAAAGAACACCCCGTGGAAAACACCCAGCTGCAGAACGAGAAGCTGTACCTGTACTACCTGCAGA
ATGGGCGGGATATGTACGTGGACCAGGAACTGGACATCAACCGGCTGTCCGACTACGATGTGGACCATAT
CGTGCCTCAGAGCTTTCTGAAGGACGACTCCATCGACAACAAGGTGCTGACCAGAAGCGACAAGAACCGG
GGCAAGAGCGACAACGTGCCCTCCGAAGAGGTCGTGAAGAAGATGAAGAACTACTGGCGGCAGCTGCTGA
ACGCCAAGCTGATTACCCAGAGAAAGTTCGACAATCTGACCAAGGCCGAGAGAGGCGGCCTGAGCGAACT
GGATAAGGCCGGCTTCATCAAGAGACAGCTGGTGGAAACCCGGCAGATCACAAAGCACGTGGCACAGATC
CTGGACTCCCGGATGAACACTAAGTACGACGAGAATGACAAGCTGATCCGGGAAGTGAAAGTGATCACCC
TGAAGTCCAAGCTGGTGTCCGATTTCCGGAAGGATTTCCAGTTTTACAAAGTGCGCGAGATCAACAACTA
CCACCACGCCCACGACGCCTACCTGAACGCCGTCGTGGGAACCGCCCTGATCAAAAAGTACCCTAAGCTG
GAAAGCGAGTTCGTGTACGGCGACTACAAGGTGTACGACGTGCGGAAGATGATCGCCAAGAGCGAGCAGG
AAATCGGCAAGGCTACCGCCAAGTACTTCTTCTACAGCAACATCATGAACTTTTTCAAGACCGAGATTAC
CCTGGCCAACGGCGAGATCCGGAAGCGGCCTCTGATCGAGACAAACGGCGAAACCGGGGAGATCGTGTGG
GATAAGGGCCGGGATTTTGCCACCGTGCGGAAAGTGCTGAGCATGCCCCAAGTGAATATCGTGAAAAAGA
CCGAGGTGCAGACAGGCGGCTTCAGCAAAGAGTCTATCCTGCCCAAGAGGAACAGCGATAAGCTGATCGC
CAGAAAGAAGGACTGGGACCCTAAGAAGTACGGCGGCTTCGACAGCCCCACCGTGGCCTATTCTGTGCTG
GTGGTGGCCAAAGTGGAAAAGGGCAAGTCCAAGAAACTGAAGAGTGTGAAAGAGCTGCTGGGGATCACCA
TCATGGAAAGAAGCAGCTTCGAGAAGAATCCCATCGACTTTCTGGAAGCCAAGGGCTACAAAGAAGTGAA
AAAGGACCTGATCATCAAGCTGCCTAAGTACTCCCTGTTCGAGCTGGAAAACGGCCGGAAGAGAATGCTG
GCCTCTGCCGGCGAACTGCAGAAGGGAAACGAACTGGCCCTGCCCTCCAAATATGTGAACTTCCTGTACC
TGGCCAGCCACTATGAGAAGCTGAAGGGCTCCCCCGAGGATAATGAGCAGAAACAGCTGTTTGTGGAACA
GCACAAGCACTACCTGGACGAGATCATCGAGCAGATCAGCGAGTTCTCCAAGAGAGTGATCCTGGCCGAC
GCTAATCTGGACAAAGTGCTGTCCGCCTACAACAAGCACCGGGATAAGCCCATCAGAGAGCAGGCCGAGA
ATATCATCCACCTGTTTACCCTGACCAATCTGGGAGCCCCTGCCGCCTTCAAGTACTTTGACACCACCAT
CGACCGGAAGAGGTACACCAGCACCAAAGAGGTGCTGGACGCCACCCTGATCCACCAGAGCATCACCGGC
CTGTACGAGACACGGATCGACCTGTCTCAGCTGGGAGGCGACAAAAGGCCGGCGGCCACGAAAAAGGCCG
GCCAGGCAAAAAAGAAAAAGTAAGAATTCCTAGAGCTCGCTGATCAGCCTCGACTGTGCCTTCTAGTTGC
CAGCCATCTGTTGTTTGCCCCTCCCCCGTGCCTTCCTTGACCCTGGAAGGTGCCACTCCCACTGTCCTTT
CCTAATAAAATGAGGAAATTGCATCGCATTGTCTGAGTAGGTGTCATTCTATTCTGGGGGGTGGGGTGGG
GCAGGACAGCAAGGGGGAGGATTGGGAAGAGAATAGCAGGCATGCTGGGGAGCGGCCGCAGGAACCCCTA
GTGATGGAGTTGGCCACTCCCTCTCTGCGCGCTCGCTCGCTCACTGAGGCCGGGCGACCAAAGGTCGCCC
GACGCCCGGGCTTTGCCCGGGCGGCCTCAGTGAGCGAGCGAGCGCGCAGCTGCCTGCAGGGGCGCCTGAT
GCGGTATTTTCTCCTTACGCATCTGTGCGGTATTTCACACCGCATA
[95 nt withheld, positions 5087-5181]
T
[46 nt withheld, positions 5183-5228]
C
[141 nt withheld, positions 5230-5370]
CCTTTGACGTTGGAGTCCACGTTCTTT
[37 nt withheld, positions 5398-5434]
ACTCTATCTCGGGCTATTCTTTTGATTTATAAGGGATTTTGCCGATTTCGGTCTATTGGTTAAAAAATGA
GCTGATTTAACAAAAATTTAACGCGAATTTTAACAAAATATTAACGTTTACAATTTTATGGTGCACTCTC
AGTACAATCTGCTCTGATGCCGCATAGTTAAGCCAGCCCCGACACCCGCCAACACCCGCTGACGCGCCCT
GACGGGCTTGTCTGCTCCCGGCATCCGCTTACAGACAAGCTGTGACCGTCTCCGGGAGCTGCATGTGTCA
GAGGTTTTCACCGTCATCACCGAAACGCGCGAGACGAAAGGGCCTCGTGATACGCCTATTTTTATAGGTT
AATGTCATGATAATAATGGTTTCTTAGACGTCAGGTGGCACTTTTCGGGGAAATGTGCGCGGAACCCCTA
TTTGTTTATTTTTCTAAATACATTCAAATATGTATCCGCTCATGAGACAATAACCCTGATAAATGCTTCA
ATAATATTGAAAAAGGAAGAGTATGAGTATTCAACATTTCCGTGTCGCCCTTATTCCCTTTTTTGCGGCA
TTTTGCCTTCCTGTTTTTGCTCACCCAGAAACGCTGGTGAAAGTAAAAGATGCTGAAGATCAGTTGGGTG
CACGAGTGGGTTACATCGAACTGGATCTCAACAGCGGTAAGATCCTTGAGAGTTTTCGCCCCGAAGAACG
TTTTCCAATGATGAGCACTTTTAAAGTTCTGCTATGTGGCGCGGTATTATCCCGTATTGACGCCGGGCAA
GAGCAACTCGGTCGCCGCATACACTATTCTCAGAATGACTTGGTTGAGTACTCACCAGTCACAGAAAAGC
ATCTTACGGATGGCATGACAGTAAGAGAATTATGCAGTGCTGCCATAACCATGAGTGATAACACTGCGGC
CAACTTACTTCTGACAACGATCGGAGGACCGAAGGAGCTAACCGCTTTTTTGCACAACATGGGGGATCAT
GTAACTCGCCTTGATCGTTGGGAACCGGAGCTGAATGAAGCCATACCAAACGACGAGCGTGACACCACGA
TGCCTGTAGCAATGGCAACAACGTTGCGCAAACTATTAACTGGCGAACTACTTACTCTAGCTTCCCGGCA
ACAATTAATAGACTGGATGGAGGCGGATAAAGTTGCAGGACCACTTCTGCGCTCGGCCCTTCCGGCTGGC
TGGTTTATTGCTGATAAATCTGGAGCCGGTGAGCGTGGAAGCCGCGGTATCATTGCAGCACTGGGGCCAG
ATGGTAAGCCCTCCCGTATCGTAGTTATCTACACGACGGGGAGTCAGGCAACTATGGATGAACGAAATAG
ACAGATCGCTGAGATAGGTGCCTCACTGATTAAGCATTGGTAACTGTCAGACCAAGTTTACTCATATATA
CTTTAGATTGATTTAAAACTTCATTTTTAATTTAAAAGGATCTAGGTGAAGATCCTTTTTGATAATCTCA
TGACCAAAATCCCTTAACGTGAGTTTTCGTTCCACTGAGCGTCAGACCCCGTAGAAAAGATCAAAGGATC
TTCTTGAGATCCTTTTTTTCTGCGCGTAATCTGCTGCTTGCAAACAAAAAAACCACCGCTACCAGCGGTG
GTTTGTTTGCCGGATCAAGAGCTACCAACTCTTTTTCCGAAGGTAACTGGCTTCAGCAGAGCGCAGATAC
CAAATACTGTTCTTCTAGTGTAGCCGTAGTTAGGCCACCACTTCAAGAACTCTGTAGCACCGCCTACATA
CCTCGCTCTGCTAATCCTGTTACCAGTGGCTGCTGCCAGTGGCGATAAGTCGTGTCTTACCGGGTTGGAC
TCAAGACGATAGTTACCGGATAAGGCGCAGCGGTCGGGCTGAACGGGGGGTTCGTGCACACAGCCCAGCT
TGGAGCGAACGACCTACACCGAACTGAGATACCTACAGCGTGAGCTATGAGAAAGCGCCACGCTTCCCGA
AGGGAGAAAGGCGGACAGGTATCCGGTAAGCGGCAGGGTCGGAACAGGAGAGCGCACGAGGGAGCTTCCA
GGGGGAAACGCCTGGTATCTTTATAGTCCTGTCGGGTTTCGCCACCTCTGACTTGAGCGTCGATTTTTGT
GATGCTCGTCAGGGGGGCGGAGCCTATGGAAAAACGCCAGCAACGCGGCCTTTTTACGGTTCCTGGCCTT
TTGCTGGCCTTTTGCTCACATGTGAGGGCCTATTTCCCATGATTCCTTCATATTTGCATATACGATACAA
GGCTGTTAGAGAGATAATTGGAATTAATTTGACTGTAAACACAAAGATATTAGTACAAAATACGTGACGT
AGAAAGTAATAATTTCTTGGGTAGTTTGCAGTTTTAAAATTATGTTTTAAAATGGACTATCATATGCTTA
CCGTAACTTGAAAGTATTTCGATTTCTTGGCTTTATATATCTTGTGGAAAGGACGAAACACCGTCCGCGC
ACCAACCACACGGTTTTAGAGCTAGAAATAGCAAGTTAAAATAAGGCTAGTCCGTTATCAACTTGAAAAA
GTGGCACCGAGTCGGTGCTTTTTTGTTTTAGAGCTAGAAATAGCAAGTTAAAATAAGGCTAGTCCGTTTT
TAGCGCGTGCGCCAATTCTGCAGACAAATGGCTCTAGAGGTACCCGTTACATAACTTACGGTAAATGGCC
CGCCTGGCTGACCGCCCAACGACCCCCGCCCATTGACGTCAATAGTAACGCCAATAGGGACTTTCCATTG
ACGTCAATGGGTGGAGTATTTACGGTAAACTGCCCACTTGGCAGTACATCAAGTGTATCATATGCCAAGT
ACGCCCCCTATTGACGTCAATGACGGTAAATGGCCCGCCTGGCATTGTGCCCAGTACATGACCTTATGGG
ACTTTCCTACTTGGCAGTACATCTACGTATTAGTCATCGCTATTACCATGGTCGAGGTGAGCCCCACGTT
CTGCTTCACTCTCCCCATCTCCCCCCCCTCCCCACCCCCAATTTTGTATTTATTTATTTTTTAATTATTT
TGTGCAGCGATG
